Addgene plasmid #146945: pT7-EGFP-C1-HsTNRC6C_1381-1690-del1419-1510_M
Purpose: Mammalian Expression of HsTNRC6C_1381-1690-del1419-1510
Depositing lab: Elisa Izaurralde. Depositing organization: Max Planck Institute for Developmental Biology. Publication: GW182 proteins directly recruit cytoplasmic deadenylase complexes to miRNA targets. Braun JE, Huntzinger E, Fauser M, Izaurralde E. Mol Cell. 2011 Oct 7;44(1):120-33. 10.1016/j.molcel.2011.09.007 PubMed 21981923.
Backbone
  Vector backbone: Unknown
  Vector type: Mammalian Expression
Growth in bacteria
  Bacterial resistance: Kanamycin, 50 μg/mL
  Growth temperature: 37°C
  Growth strain: DH5alpha
  Copy number: High Copy
Gene/Insert
  Gene/Insert name: HsTNRC6C_1381-1690-del1419-1510
  Species: H. sapiens (human)
  Entrez Gene: TNRC6C
  Cloning method: Unknown
Terms and licenses: Academic/Nonprofit Terms; Industry Terms: Not Available to Industry
Depositor comments: sequence of Hs TNRC6C isoform2 given by NCBI: NM_018996.3. Plasmids from this collection were made available to the research community and donated after the lab closed. Please note that the sequence provided by the depositing laboratory may be theoretical/predicted or based on Sanger sequencing results. There may be discrepancies between sequencing results obtained by Addgene and the depositor sequence. If an Addgene verified sequence is not available, please contact before placing your order to request that our lab fully sequence the plasmid.
How to cite: pT7-EGFP-C1-HsTNRC6C_1381-1690-del1419-1510_M was a gift from Elisa Izaurralde (Addgene plasmid # 146945 ; http://n2t.net/addgene:146945 ; RRID:Addgene_146945)
