[The description below was written by a language model from this plasmid's Addgene catalogue record and pLannotate feature annotations shown in this document.]
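Description:
pT7-EGFP-C1-HsTNRC6C_1381-1690-del1419-1510_M is a 5,439 nt mammalian expression plasmid encoding an N-terminal EGFP fusion to a C-terminal fragment of human TNRC6C, one of the GW182-family proteins. The catalogue lists the backbone as unknown, but the name and feature layout fit an EGFP-C1-type vector into which a T7 promoter has been added. It replicates in E. coli from a high-copy ColE1/pUC-type origin and also carries an f1 origin for single-stranded DNA production. A single NeoR/KanR (Tn5 aminoglycoside phosphotransferase) gene sits behind tandem bacterial (bla) and SV40 early promoters and ends in the HSV TK poly(A) signal. It therefore gives kanamycin resistance in bacteria and can give G418 resistance in mammalian cells.

The expression cassette is driven by the CMV immediate-early enhancer and promoter. The T7 promoter lies between the CMV promoter and the EGFP start, which would in principle also allow transcription by T7 RNA polymerase. EGFP is followed by the TNRC6C fragment, the remnant of the multiple cloning site, and the SV40 poly(A) signal. According to the construct name, the insert spans residues 1381–1690 with an internal deletion of residues 1419–1510, numbered on isoform 2 per the depositor's comment. The meaning of the "_M" suffix is not stated. Short annotated fragments (HIV-1 LTR, large T antigen, ble, bGH poly(A)) are probably partial matches to backbone sequence rather than functional elements.

TNRC6C acts as a scaffold in miRNA-mediated silencing, associating with Argonaute proteins and recruiting the CCR4-NOT and PAN deadenylase complexes. The associated publication concerns this direct deadenylase recruitment, so the plasmid probably served as a GFP-tagged deletion mutant for mapping interaction or silencing regions in human cells. The record itself states only mammalian expression as the purpose.
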