Features (pLannotate 1.2.2; 17 found; start..end, strand, type, name):
     61..364     +  enhancer       CMV enhancer: human cytomegalovirus immediate early enhancer
    365..568     +  promoter       CMV promoter: human cytomegalovirus (CMV) immediate early promoter
    564..597     +  LTR            5' LTR (truncated) (fragment): truncated 5' long terminal repeat (LTR) from HIV-1
    613..631     +  promoter       T7 promoter: promoter for bacteriophage T7 RNA polymerase
    665..1381    +  CDS            EGFP: EGFP is a basic (constitutively fluorescent) green fluorescent protein published in 1996, derived from Aequorea victoria. It is reported to be a rapidly-maturing weak dimer with moderate acid sensitivity.
   1394..2056    +  CDS            TNRC6C (fragment): TNR6C_HUMAN - Also known as KIAA1582. Experimental evidence at protein level: Swiss-Prot protein existence level 1. Plays a role in RNA-mediated gene silencing by micro-RNAs (miRNAs). Required for miRNA-dependent translational repression of complementary mRNAs by argonaute family proteins. As scaffoldng protein associates with argonaute proteins bound to partially complementary mRNAs and simultaneously can recruit CCR4-NOT and PAN deadenylase complexes. From Homo sapiens (Human).
   2060..2103    +  misc_feature   MCS (fragment): multiple cloning site
   2120..2204    +  CDS            large T antigen (fragment): large T antigen from SV40 (simian virus 40)
   2227..2348    +  polyA_signal   SV40 poly(A) signal: SV40 polyadenylation signal
   2382..2810    -  rep_origin     f1 ori (sequence partly withheld): f1 bacteriophage origin of replication; arrow indicates direction of (+) strand synthesis
   2837..2941    +  promoter       AmpR promoter: bla
   2943..3300    +  promoter       SV40 promoter: SV40 enhancer and early promoter
   3335..4129    +  CDS            NeoR/KanR: aminoglycoside phosphotransferase from Tn5; aph(3')-II (or nptII); confers resistance to neomycin, kanamycin, and G418 (Geneticin®)
   4150..4302    +  CDS            ble (fragment): BLE_KLEPN - Experimental evidence at protein level: Swiss-Prot protein existence level 1. Binding protein with a strong affinity to the bleomycin family of antibiotics. Binds to CL990; an antimitotic-antibiotic compound. From Klebsiella pneumoniae.
   4361..4408    +  polyA_signal   HSV TK poly(A) signal: herpes simplex virus thymidine kinase polyadenylation signal (Cole and Stacy, 1985)
   4499..4515    -  polyA_signal   bGH poly(A) signal (fragment): bovine growth hormone polyadenylation signal
   4737..5325    +  rep_origin     ori: high-copy-number ColE1/pMB1/pBR322/pUC origin of replication
>Addgene plasmid #146945 | pT7-EGFP-C1-HsTNRC6C_1381-1690-del1419-1510_M | depositor full sequence | sequence record 289392 | Full Sequence
TAGTTATTAATAGTAATCAATTACGGGGTCATTAGTTCATAGCCCATATATGGAGTTCCGCGTTACATAA
CTTACGGTAAATGGCCCGCCTGGCTGACCGCCCAACGACCCCCGCCCATTGACGTCAATAATGACGTATG
TTCCCATAGTAACGCCAATAGGGACTTTCCATTGACGTCAATGGGTGGAGTATTTACGGTAAACTGCCCA
CTTGGCAGTACATCAAGTGTATCATATGCCAAGTACGCCCCCTATTGACGTCAATGACGGTAAATGGCCC
GCCTGGCATTATGCCCAGTACATGACCTTATGGGACTTTCCTACTTGGCAGTACATCTACGTATTAGTCA
TCGCTATTACCATGGTGATGCGGTTTTGGCAGTACATCAATGGGCGTGGATAGCGGTTTGACTCACGGGG
ATTTCCAAGTCTCCACCCCATTGACGTCAATGGGAGTTTGTTTTGGCACCAAAATCAACGGGACTTTCCA
AAATGTCGTAACAACTCCGCCCCATTGACGCAAATGGGCGGTAGGCGTGTACGGTGGGAGGTCTATATAA
GCAGAGCTCTCTGGCTAACTAGAGAACCCACTGCTTACTGGCTTATCGAAATTAATACGACTCACTATAG
GGAGACCCAAGCTCTAGCGCTACCGGTCGCCACCATGGTGAGCAAGGGCGAGGAGCTGTTCACCGGGGTG
GTGCCCATCCTGGTCGAGCTGGACGGCGACGTAAACGGCCACAAGTTCAGCGTGTCCGGCGAGGGCGAGG
GCGATGCCACCTACGGCAAGCTGACCCTGAAGTTCATCTGCACCACCGGCAAGCTGCCCGTGCCCTGGCC
CACCCTCGTGACCACCCTGACCTACGGCGTGCAGTGCTTCAGCCGCTACCCCGACCACATGAAGCAGCAC
GACTTCTTCAAGTCCGCCATGCCCGAAGGCTACGTCCAGGAGCGCACCATCTTCTTCAAGGACGACGGCA
ACTACAAGACCCGCGCCGAGGTGAAGTTCGAGGGCGACACCCTGGTGAACCGCATCGAGCTGAAGGGCAT
CGACTTCAAGGAGGACGGCAACATCCTGGGGCACAAGCTGGAGTACAACTACAACAGCCACAACGTCTAT
ATCATGGCCGACAAGCAGAAGAACGGCATCAAGGTGAACTTCAAGATCCGCCACAACATCGAGGACGGCA
GCGTGCAGCTCGCCGACCACTACCAGCAGAACACCCCCATCGGCGACGGCCCCGTGCTGCTGCCCGACAA
CCACTACCTGAGCACCCAGTCCGCCCTGAGCAAAGACCCCAACGAGAAGCGCGATCACATGGTCCTGCTG
GAGTTCGTGACCGCCGCCGGGATCACTCTCGGCATGGACGAGCTGTACAAGTCCGGACTCAGATCTCGAG
CTTCTAGCATCAACTGGCCCCCAGAATTCCATCCGGGAGTTCCATGGAAAGGACTGCAGAATATTGACCC
TGAGAATGACCCTGACGTCACTCCTGGCAGTGTCCCCACTGGGCCTAGAACCAGCAGCTGGCTCGTTCTT
CGAAACCTCACTCCCCAGATTGATGGTTCTACACTGCGGACATTGTGTTTGCAACATGGGCCTCTTATCA
CATTCCACCTGAATCTGACTCAAGGCAATGCTGTGGTCCGGTACAGCTCCAAGGAGGAGGCTGCCAAGGC
CCAGAAGTCTCTGCACATGTGCGTCCTGGGAAACACTACCATCCTGGCCGAGTTCGCTGGTGAAGAAGAA
GTGAATCGCTTCTTAGCCCAAGGCCAGGCGCTGCCACCCACTTCCAGCTGGCAGTCCAGCAGCGCGTCCA
GCCAGCCGCGGCTCAGCGCAGCGGGCAGCTCCCATGGCCTGGTACGCAGCGACGCTGGCCACTGGAACGC
CCCGTGCCTGGGTGGCAAGGGGAGCAGTGAGCTGCTGTGGGGCGGGGTGCCCCAGTACTCCAGCAGCCTG
TGGGGCCCGCCCAGCGCCGACGACAGCAGGGTGATAGGCAGCCCCACGCCGCTAACCACCCTGCTGCCTG
GGGACCTGCTCAGCGGGGAGTCCCTGTAGAAGCTTCGAATTCTGCAGTCGACGGTACCGCGGGCCCGGGA
TCCACCGGATCTAGATAACTGATCATAATCAGCCATACCACATTTGTAGAGGTTTTACTTGCTTTAAAAA
ACCTCCCACACCTCCCCCTGAACCTGAAACATAAAATGAATGCAATTGTTGTTGTTAACTTGTTTATTGC
AGCTTATAATGGTTACAAATAAAGCAATAGCATCACAAATTTCACAAATAAAGCATTTTTTTCACTGCAT
TCTAGTTGTGGTTTGTCCAAACTCATCAATGTATCTTAACGCGTAAATTGTAAGCGTTAATATTTTGTTA
AAATTCGCGTTAAATTTTTGTTAAATCAGCTCATTTTTTAACCAATAGGCCGAAATCGGCAAAATCCCTT
ATAAATCAAAAGAATAGACCGAGATAGGGT
[37 nt withheld, positions 2481-2517]
AAAGAACGTGGACTCCAACGTCAAAGG
[49 nt withheld, positions 2545-2593]
T
[91 nt withheld, positions 2595-2685]
G
[124 nt withheld, positions 2687-2810]
CAGGTGGCACTTTTCGGGGAAATGTGCGCGGAACCCCTATTTGTTTATTTTTCTAAATACATTCAAATAT
GTATCCGCTCATGAGACAATAACCCTGATAAATGCTTCAATAATATTGAAAAAGGAAGAGTCCTGAGGCG
GAAAGAACCAGCTGTGGAATGTGTGTCAGTTAGGGTGTGGAAAGTCCCCAGGCTCCCCAGCAGGCAGAAG
TATGCAAAGCATGCATCTCAATTAGTCAGCAACCAGGTGTGGAAAGTCCCCAGGCTCCCCAGCAGGCAGA
AGTATGCAAAGCATGCATCTCAATTAGTCAGCAACCATAGTCCCGCCCCTAACTCCGCCCATCCCGCCCC
TAACTCCGCCCAGTTCCGCCCATTCTCCGCCCCATGGCTGACTAATTTTTTTTATTTATGCAGAGGCCGA
GGCCGCCTCGGCCTCTGAGCTATTCCAGAAGTAGTGAGGAGGCTTTTTTGGAGGCCTAGGCTTTTGCAAA
GATCGATCAAGAGACAGGATGAGGATCGTTTCGCATGATTGAACAAGATGGATTGCACGCAGGTTCTCCG
GCCGCTTGGGTGGAGAGGCTATTCGGCTATGACTGGGCACAACAGACAATCGGCTGCTCTGATGCCGCCG
TGTTCCGGCTGTCAGCGCAGGGGCGCCCGGTTCTTTTTGTCAAGACCGACCTGTCCGGTGCCCTGAATGA
ACTGCAAGACGAGGCAGCGCGGCTATCGTGGCTGGCCACGACGGGCGTTCCTTGCGCAGCTGTGCTCGAC
GTTGTCACTGAAGCGGGAAGGGACTGGCTGCTATTGGGCGAAGTGCCGGGGCAGGATCTCCTGTCATCTC
ACCTTGCTCCTGCCGAGAAAGTATCCATCATGGCTGATGCAATGCGGCGGCTGCATACGCTTGATCCGGC
TACCTGCCCATTCGACCACCAAGCGAAACATCGCATCGAGCGAGCACGTACTCGGATGGAAGCCGGTCTT
GTCGATCAGGATGATCTGGACGAAGAGCATCAGGGGCTCGCGCCAGCCGAACTGTTCGCCAGGCTCAAGG
CGAGCATGCCCGACGGCGAGGATCTCGTCGTGACCCATGGCGATGCCTGCTTGCCGAATATCATGGTGGA
AAATGGCCGCTTTTCTGGATTCATCGACTGTGGCCGGCTGGGTGTGGCGGACCGCTATCAGGACATAGCG
TTGGCTACCCGTGATATTGCTGAAGAGCTTGGCGGCGAATGGGCTGACCGCTTCCTCGTGCTTTACGGTA
TCGCCGCTCCCGATTCGCAGCGCATCGCCTTCTATCGCCTTCTTGACGAGTTCTTCTGAGCGGGACTCTG
GGGTTCGAAATGACCGACCAAGCGACGCCCAACCTGCCATCACGAGATTTCGATTCCACCGCCGCCTTCT
ATGAAAGGTTGGGCTTCGGAATCGTTTTCCGGGACGCCGGCTGGATGATCCTCCAGCGCGGGGATCTCAT
GCTGGAGTTCTTCGCCCACCCTAGGGGGAGGCTAACTGAAACACGGAAGGAGACAATACCGGAAGGAACC
CGCGCTATGACGGCAATAAAAAGACAGAATAAAACGCACGGTGTTGGGTCGTTTGTTCATAAACGCGGGG
TTCGGTCCCAGGGCTGGCACTCTGTCGATACCCCACCGAGACCCCATTGGGGCCAATACGCCCGCGTTTC
TTCCTTTTCCCCACCCCACCCCCCAAGTTCGGGTGAAGGCCCAGGGCTCGCAGCCAACGTCGGGGCGGCA
GGCCCTGCCATAGCCTCAGGTTACTCATATATACTTTAGATTGATTTAAAACTTCATTTTTAATTTAAAA
GGATCTAGGTGAAGATCCTTTTTGATAATCTCATGACCAAAATCCCTTAACGTGAGTTTTCGTTCCACTG
AGCGTCAGACCCCGTAGAAAAGATCAAAGGATCTTCTTGAGATCCTTTTTTTCTGCGCGTAATCTGCTGC
TTGCAAACAAAAAAACCACCGCTACCAGCGGTGGTTTGTTTGCCGGATCAAGAGCTACCAACTCTTTTTC
CGAAGGTAACTGGCTTCAGCAGAGCGCAGATACCAAATACTGTCCTTCTAGTGTAGCCGTAGTTAGGCCA
CCACTTCAAGAACTCTGTAGCACCGCCTACATACCTCGCTCTGCTAATCCTGTTACCAGTGGCTGCTGCC
AGTGGCGATAAGTCGTGTCTTACCGGGTTGGACTCAAGACGATAGTTACCGGATAAGGCGCAGCGGTCGG
GCTGAACGGGGGGTTCGTGCACACAGCCCAGCTTGGAGCGAACGACCTACACCGAACTGAGATACCTACA
GCGTGAGCTATGAGAAAGCGCCACGCTTCCCGAAGGGAGAAAGGCGGACAGGTATCCGGTAAGCGGCAGG
GTCGGAACAGGAGAGCGCACGAGGGAGCTTCCAGGGGGAAACGCCTGGTATCTTTATAGTCCTGTCGGGT
TTCGCCACCTCTGACTTGAGCGTCGATTTTTGTGATGCTCGTCAGGGGGGCGGAGCCTATGGAAAAACGC
CAGCAACGCGGCCTTTTTACGGTTCCTGGCCTTTTGCTGGCCTTTTGCTCACATGTTCTTTCCTGCGTTA
TCCCCTGATTCTGTGGATAACCGTATTACCGCCATGCAT
